>Addgene plasmid #65938 | pTac-F-luci | depositor partial sequence | sequence record 112110 | riboswitch region
GGTGATACCAGCATCGTCTTGATGCCCTTGGCAGCACCCCGCTGCAAGACAACAAGATG
