>Addgene plasmid #65938 | pTac-F-luci | addgene partial sequence | sequence record 115945 | M13-Rev 5'-CAGGAAACAGCTATGACC-3'
GGTGTGCGGTTACAATTTGGACTTTCCGCCCTTCTTGGCCTTTATGAGGATCTCTCTGATTTTTCTTGCG
TCGAGTTTTCCGGTAAGACCTTTCGGTACTTCGTCCACAAACACAACTCCTCCGCGCAACTTTTTCGCGG
TTGTTACTTGACTGGCGACGTAATCCACGATCTCTTTTTCCGTCATCGTCTTTCCGTGCTCCAAAACAAC
AACGGCGGCGGGAAGTTCACCGGCGTCATCGTCGGGAAGACCTGCCACGCCCGCGTCGAAGATGTTGGGG
TGTTGTAACAATATCGATTCCAATTCAGCGGGGGCCACCTGATATCCTTTGTATTTAATTAAAGACTTCA
AGCGGTCAACTATGAAGAAGTGTTCGTCTTCGTCCCAGTAAGCTATGTCTCCAGAATGTAGCCATCCATC
CTTGTCAATCAAGGCGTTGGTCGCTTCCGGATTGTTTACATAACCGGACATAATCATAGGTCCTCTGACA
CATAATTCGCCTCTCTGATTAACGCCCAGCGTTTTCCCGGTATCCAGATCCACAACCTTCGCTTCAAAAA
ATGGAACAACTTTACCGACCGCGCCCGGTTTATCATCCCCCTCGGGTGTAATCAGAATAGCTGATGTAGT
CTCAGTGAGCCCATATCCTTGTCGTATCCCTGGAAGATGGAAGCGTTTTGCAACCGCTTCCCCGACTTCT
TTCGAAAGAGGTGCGCCCCCAGAAGCAATTTCGTGTAAATTAGATAAATCGTATTTGTCAATCAGAGTGC
TTTTGGCGAAGAATGAAAATAGGGTTGGTACTAGCAACGCACTTTGAATTTTGTAATCCTGAAGGGATCG
TAAAAACAGCTCTTCTTCAAATCTATACATTAAGACGACTCGAAATCCACATATCAAATATCCGAGTGTA
GTAAACATTCCAAAACCGTGATGGAATGGAACAACACTTAAAAATCGCAGTATCCGGAATGATTTGATTG
CCAAAAATAGGATCTCTGGCATGCGAGAATCTGACGCAGGCAGTTCTATGCGGAAGGGCCACACCCTTAG
GTAA
