>Addgene plasmid #65938 | pTac-F-luci | addgene partial sequence | sequence record 116894 | M13-F20 5'-TGTAAAACGACGGCCAGT-3'
TTAATCATCGGCTCGTATAATGTGTGGGACTCACTATAGGTACCGGTGATACCAGCATCGTCTTGATGCC
CTTGGCAGCACCCCGCTGCAAGACAACAAGATGGAAGACGCCAAAAACATAAAGAAAGGCCCGGCGCCAT
TCTATCCTCTAGAGGATGGAACCGCTGGAGAGCAACTGCATAAGGCTATGAAGAGATACGCCCTGGTTCC
TGGAACAATTGCTTTTACAGATGCACATATCGAGGTGAACATCACGTACGCGGAATACTTCGAAATGTCC
GTTCGGTTGGCAGAAGCTATGAAACGATATGGGCTGAATACAAATCACAGAATCGTCGTATGCAGTGAAA
ACTCTCTTCAATTCTTTATGCCGGTGTTGGGCGCGTTATTTATCGGAGTTGCAGTTGCGCCCGCGAACGA
CATTTATAATGAACGTGAATTGCTCAACAGTATGAACATTTCGCAGCCTACCGTAGTGTTTGTTTCCAAA
AAGGGGTTGCAAAAAATTTTGAACGTGCAAAAAAAATTACCAATAATCCAGAAAATTATTATCATGGATT
CTAAAACGGATTACCAGGGATTTCAGTCGATGTACACGTTCGTCACATCTCATCTACCTCCCGGTTTTAA
TGAATACGATTTTGTACCAGAGTCCTTTGATCGTGACAAAACAATTGCACTGATAATGAATTCCTCTGGA
TCTACTGGGTTACCTAAGGGTGTGGCCCTTCCGCATAGAACTGCCTGCGTCAGATTCTCGCATGCCAGAG
ATCCTATTTTTGGCAATCAAATCATTCCGGATACTGCGATTTTAAGTGTTGTTCCATTCCATCACGGTTT
TGGAATGTTTACTACACTCGGATATTTTGATATGTGGATTTCGAGTCGTCTTAATGTATAGATTTGAAGA
AGAGCTGTTTTTACGATCCCCTTCAGGATTACAAAATTCAAAGTGCGTTGCTAGTACCCAACCCTATTTT
TCATTCTTCCGCCAAAGCACTCTGATT
