[The description below was written by a language model from this plasmid's Addgene catalogue record.]
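Description:
pTac-F-luci is a bacterial expression plasmid built on the pUC19 backbone (about 3 kb without insert), a high-copy cloning vector that is maintained in E. coli and selected with ampicillin. The record gives no feature table, so the exact arrangement of parts cannot be confirmed. pUC19-derived plasmids normally carry a pMB1-type high-copy origin of replication and a beta-lactamase gene conferring ampicillin resistance.

The payload is an insert of roughly 1.8 kb, listed as synthetic, that encodes luciferase and is placed under the control of a synthetic theophylline-responsive riboswitch designated "F". The record does not explicitly state the promoter. The plasmid name suggests the hybrid trp/lac Tac promoter, a strong E. coli promoter, but this is an inference from the name only. The type of luciferase is also not specified. Synthetic theophylline riboswitches are generally RNA elements in the 5' untranslated region that couple a theophylline-binding aptamer to an expression platform, commonly one that controls access to the ribosome binding site. Ligand binding therefore changes how much of the downstream gene is expressed.

Here, luciferase serves as the quantitative readout of switch activity, allowing light output to be compared with and without theophylline. The associated work characterises a family of synthetic riboswitches and their kinetic trapping mechanism, so this construct is probably one member of a set of riboswitch variants used to study how these switches regulate gene expression in bacteria.
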