Addgene plasmid #65938: pTac-F-luci
Purpose: Theophylline Riboswitch F with luciferase gene
Depositing lab: Justin Gallivan. Depositing organization: Emory University. Publication: A family of synthetic riboswitches adopts a kinetic trapping mechanism. Mishler DM, Gallivan JP. Nucleic Acids Res. 2014 Jun;42(10):6753-61. doi: 10.1093/nar/gku262. Epub 2014 Apr 29. PubMed 24782524.
Backbone
  Vector backbone: pUC19
  Backbone size w/o insert (bp): 3000
  Vector type: Bacterial Expression
Growth in bacteria
  Bacterial resistance: Ampicillin, 100 μg/mL
  Growth temperature: 37°C
  Growth strain: Top10
  Copy number: High Copy
Gene/Insert
  Gene/Insert name: luciferase
  Species: Synthetic
  Insert size (bp): 1800
Terms and licenses: Academic/Nonprofit Terms; Industry Terms: Not Available to Industry
How to cite: pTac-F-luci was a gift from Justin Gallivan (Addgene plasmid # 65938 ; http://n2t.net/addgene:65938 ; RRID:Addgene_65938)
